>Addgene plasmid #49950 | SL541 | depositor partial sequence | sequence record 74473 | TALE sequence
ATGGTGGACTTGAGGACACTCGGTTATTCGCAACAGCAACAGGAGAAAATCAAGCCTAAGGTCAGGAGCA
CCGTCGCGCAACACCACGAGGCGCTTGTGGGGCATGGCTTCACTCATGCGCATATTGTCGCGCTTTCACA
GCACCCTGCGGCGCTTGGGACGGTGGCTGTCAAATACCAAGATATGATTGCGGCCCTGCCCGAAGCCACG
CACGAGGCAATTGTAGGGGTCGGTAAACAGTGGTCGGGAGCGCGAGCACTTGAGGCGCTGCTGACTGTGG
CGGGTGAGCTTAGGGGGCCTCCGCTCCAGCTCGACACCGGGCAGCTGCTGAAGATCGCGAAGAGAGGGGG
AGTAACAGCGGTAGAGGCAGTGCACGCCTGGCGCAATGCGCTCACCGGGGCCCCCTTGAACCTGACCCCA
GACCAGGTAGTCGCAATCGCGTCGAACATTGGGGGAAAGCAAGCCCTGGAAACCGTGCAAAGGTTGTTGC
CGGTCCTTTGTCAAGACCACGGCCTTACACCGGAGCAAGTCGTGGCCATTGCATCCCACGACGGTGGCAA
ACAGGCTCTTGAGACGGTTCAGAGACTTCTCCCAGTTCTCTGTCAAGCCCACGGGCTGACTCCCGATCAA
GTTGTAGCGATTGCGTCGAACATTGGAGGGAAACAAGCATTGGAGACTGTCCAACGGCTCCTTCCCGTGT
TGTGTCAAGCCCACGGTTTGACGCCTGCACAAGTGGTCGCCATCGCCTCGAATGGCGGCGGTAAGCAGGC
GCTGGAAACAGTACAGCGCCTGCTGCCTGTACTGTGCCAGGATCATGGACTGACCCCAGACCAGGTAGTC
GCAATCGCGAACAATAATGGGGGAAAGCAAGCCCTGGAAACCGTGCAAAGGTTGTTGCCGGTCCTTTGTC
AAGACCACGGCCTTACACCGGAGCAAGTCGTGGCCATTGCATCCCACGACGGTGGCAAACAGGCTCTTGA
GACGGTTCAGAGACTTCTCCCAGTTCTCTGTCAAGCCCACGGGCTGACTCCCGATCAAGTTGTAGCGATT
GCGTCGAACATTGGAGGGAAACAAGCATTGGAGACTGTCCAACGGCTCCTTCCCGTGTTGTGTCAAGCCC
ACGGTTTGACGCCTGCACAAGTGGTCGCCATCGCCTCCAATATTGGCGGTAAGCAGGCGCTGGAAACAGT
ACAGCGCCTGCTGCCTGTACTGTGCCAGGATCATGGACTGACCCCAGACCAGGTAGTCGCAATCGCGTCG
AACATTGGGGGAAAGCAAGCCCTGGAAACCGTGCAAAGGTTGTTGCCGGTCCTTTGTCAAGACCACGGCC
TTACACCGGAGCAAGTCGTGGCCATTGCATCCCACGACGGTGGCAAACAGGCTCTTGAGACGGTTCAGAG
ACTTCTCCCAGTTCTCTGTCAAGCCCACGGGCTGACTCCCGATCAAGTTGTAGCGATTGCGTCGAACATT
GGAGGGAAACAAGCATTGGAGACTGTCCAACGGCTCCTTCCCGTGTTGTGTCAAGCCCACGGTTTGACGC
CTGCACAAGTGGTCGCCATCGCCAGCCATGATGGCGGTAAGCAGGCGCTGGAAACAGTACAGCGCCTGCT
GCCTGTACTGTGCCAGGATCATGGACTGACCCCAGACCAGGTAGTCGCAATCGCGTCACATGACGGGGGA
AAGCAAGCCCTGGAAACCGTGCAAAGGTTGTTGCCGGTCCTTTGTCAAGACCACGGCCTTACACCGGAGC
AAGTCGTGGCCATTGCATCCCACGACGGTGGCAAACAGGCTCTTGAGACGGTTCAGAGACTTCTCCCAGT
TCTCTGTCAAGCCCACGGGCTGACTCCCGATCAAGTTGTAGCGATTGCGTCGAACATTGGAGGGAAACAA
GCATTGGAGACTGTCCAACGGCTCCTTCCCGTGTTGTGTCAAGCCCACGGTTTGACGCCTGCACAAGTGG
TCGCCATCGCCAGCCATGATGGCGGTAAGCAGGCGCTGGAAACAGTACAGCGCCTGCTGCCTGTACTGTG
CCAGGATCATGGACTGACCCCAGACCAGGTAGTCGCAATCGCGTCACATGACGGGGGAAAGCAAGCCCTG
GAAACCGTGCAAAGGTTGTTGCCGGTCCTTTGTCAAGACCACGGCCTTACACCGGAGCAAGTCGTGGCCA
TTGCATCCCACGACGGTGGCAAACAGGCTCTTGAGACGGTTCAGAGACTTCTCCCAGTTCTCTGTCAAGC
CCACGGGCTGACACCCGAACAGGTGGTCGCCATTGCTTCCCACGACGGAGGACGGCCAGCCTTGGAG
