>Addgene plasmid #49950 | SL541 | addgene partial sequence | sequence record 75983 | EF1a-F 5'-TCAAGCCTCAGACAGTGGTTC-3'
AGCGGCCGCCACCATGGCCCCCAAGAAGAAGAGGAAGGTGGGCATTCACCGCGGGGTACCTATGGTGGAC
TTGAGGACACTCGGTTATTCGCAACAGCAACAGGAGAAAATCAAGCCTAAGGTCAGGAGCACCGTCGCGC
AACACCACGAGGCGCTTGTGGGGCATGGCTTCACTCATGCGCATATTGTCGCGCTTTCACAGCACCCTGC
GGCGCTTGGGACGGTGGCTGTCAAATACCAAGATATGATTGCGGCCCTGCCCGAAGCCACGCACGAGGCA
ATTGTAGGGGTCGGTAAACAGTGGTCGGGAGCGCGAGCACTTGAGGCGCTGCTGACTGTGGCGGGTGAGC
TTAGGGGGCCTCCGCTCCAGCTCGACACCGGGCAGCTGCTGAAGATCGCGAAGAGAGGGGGAGTAACAGC
GGTAGAGGCAGTGCACGCCTGGCGCAATGCGCTCACCGGGGCCCCCTTGAACCTGACCCCAGACCAGGTA
GTCGCAATCGCGTCGAACATTGGGGGAAAGCAAGCCCTGGAAACCGTGCAAAGGTTGTTGCCGGTCCTTT
GTCAAGACCACGGCCTTACACCGGAGCAAGTCGTGGCCATTGCATCCCACGACGGTGGCAAACAGGCTCT
TGAGACGGTTCAGAGACTTCTCCCAGTTCTCTGTCAAGCCCACGGGCTGACTCCCGATCAAGTTGTAGCG
ATTGCGTCGAACATTGGAGGGAAACAAGCATTGGAGACTGTCCAACGGCTCCTTCCCGTGTTGTGTCAAG
CCCACGGTTTGACGCCTGCACAAGTGGTCGCCATCGCCTCGAATGGCGGCGG
