[The description below was written by a language model from this plasmid's Addgene catalogue record.]
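Description:
SL541 is a mammalian expression plasmid encoding a programmable epigenome-editing protein: a customised TALE DNA-binding array fused to the catalytic domain of human TET1 (TET1CD). It is built on the pJFA334E9 backbone, a TALE-TET1CD framework vector into which the repeat array was inserted by restriction cloning at BsmBI sites; the record does not say whether those sites survive in the final plasmid. Although catalogued under the "TALEN" vector type, the effector here is a demethylating enzyme domain rather than a nuclease. The plasmid is propagated in E. coli under ampicillin selection. Its copy number is listed as unknown, and the origin of replication and any mammalian selection marker are not stated, since no feature table accompanies the entry.

Expression of the fusion is driven by the EF1a promoter, a strong constitutive promoter widely used in human cells. The TALE repeat array, designated RH-7 (RHOXF2 site #7), was engineered to recognise a 20-nucleotide target site in the human RHOXF2/2B homeobox gene. Binding of the TALE brings the TET1 catalytic domain to this locus. TET1 oxidises 5-methylcytosine to 5-hydroxymethylcytosine, initiating removal of the methyl mark, so CpGs adjacent to the binding site become demethylated. The construct belongs to a set of TALE-TET1 fusions made to demonstrate targeted DNA demethylation and the resulting activation of endogenous genes. It is suited to experiments testing how methylation at specific CpGs affects RHOXF2 expression in human cells. Details such as nuclear localisation signals, epitope tags or linker composition are not given in the catalogue fields.
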