Addgene plasmid #49950: SL541
Purpose: Expresses a TALE-TET1CD (catalytic domain of TET1) fusion protein engineered to bind a site in the human RHOXF2/2B homeobox (RHOXF2) gene and demethylate CpGs adjacent to the binding site
Depositing lab: Keith Joung. Depositing organization: Massachusetts General Hospital. Publication: Targeted DNA demethylation and activation of endogenous genes using programmable TALE-TET1 fusion proteins. Maeder ML, Angstman JF, Richardson ME, Linder SJ, Cascio VM, Tsai SQ, Ho QH, Sander JD, Reyon D, Bernstein BE, Costello JF, Wilkinson MF, Joung JK. Nat Biotechnol. 2013 Oct 9. doi: 10.1038/nbt.2726. PubMed 24108092.
Backbone
  Vector backbone: pJFA334E9
  Backbone manufacturer: Joung lab (Addgene plasmid #49237)
  Vector type: TALEN
Growth in bacteria
  Bacterial resistance: Ampicillin, 100 μg/mL
  Growth temperature: 37°C
  Growth strain: XL1 Blue
  Copy number: Unknown
Gene/Insert
  Gene/Insert name: Tet1CD RH-7 (alt names: RH-7; RHOXF2 site #7)
  Species: H. sapiens (human)
  Entrez Gene: RHOXF2 (a.k.a. CT107, PEPP-2, PEPP2, THG1)
  Promoter: EF1a
  Cloning method: Restriction Enzyme; 5′ cloning site BsmBI (unknown if destroyed); 3′ cloning site BsmBI (unknown if destroyed)
  Sequencing primers: 5′ EF1a-F 5'-TCAAGCCTCAGACAGTGGTTC-3'; 3′ OJA199 5'-CACCATCACAGCAGTTGG-3'
Terms and licenses: Academic/Nonprofit Terms; Industry Terms: Not Available to Industry
Depositor comments: TALE target site is: TACATGCAAACACCCACCCC. See Supplementary Figure 13 of associated publication for amino acid sequences of backbone and TALE repeat array.
How to cite: SL541 was a gift from Keith Joung (Addgene plasmid # 49950 ; http://n2t.net/addgene:49950 ; RRID:Addgene_49950)
